Addgene plasmid #50672: p3HD
Purpose: Contains third TALE repeat harboring HD as RVD
Depositing lab: Takashi Yamamoto. Depositing organization: Hiroshima University. Publication: Repeating pattern of non-RVD variations in DNA-binding modules enhances TALEN activity. Sakuma T, Ochiai H, Kaneko T, Mashimo T, Tokumasu D, Sakane Y, Suzuki K, Miyamoto T, Sakamoto N, Matsuura S, Yamamoto T. Sci Rep. 2013 Nov 29;3:3379. doi: 10.1038/srep03379. PubMed 24287550.
Backbone
  Vector backbone: pBSK
  Modifications to backbone: BsaI site was disrupted
  Vector type: TALEN
Growth in bacteria
  Bacterial resistance: Ampicillin, 100 μg/mL
  Growth temperature: 37°C
  Growth strain: XL1 Blue
  Copy number: High Copy
Gene/Insert
  Gene/Insert name: repeat 3HD
  Species: Xanthamonas oryzae
  Cloning method: Unknown
  Sequencing primers: 5′ TAATACGACTCACTATAGGG
Terms and licenses: Academic/Nonprofit Terms; Industry Terms: Not Available to Industry
How to cite: p3HD was a gift from Takashi Yamamoto (Addgene plasmid # 50672 ; http://n2t.net/addgene:50672 ; RRID:Addgene_50672)
