[The description below was written by a language model from this plasmid's Addgene catalogue record and pLannotate feature annotations shown in this document.]
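Description:
p3HD is a small (3,058 bp) TALEN module plasmid built on a pBluescript-type (pBSK) cloning backbone in which the vector's BsaI site has been disrupted. It is maintained in E. coli as a high-copy plasmid through its ColE1/pUC-type origin and is selected with ampicillin via the β-lactamase (AmpR) gene and its native promoter. An f1 bacteriophage origin is also present, a standard phagemid element that allows single-stranded DNA production.

The payload is a single TALE DNA-binding repeat, "repeat 3HD", recorded as deriving from Xanthomonas oryzae. It represents the third repeat position in a set of modules and carries HD as its repeat-variable diresidue, the RVD generally associated with recognition of cytosine. The feature table does not annotate the repeat itself, but a gap of roughly 120 bp between two fragments of the pBluescript multiple cloning site is consistent with the insert sitting there. It interrupts the lacZα region and is flanked by T7 and T3 promoters, with the lac promoter, operator and CAP site as backbone remnants. These elements are not intended to express the repeat; the plasmid is a storage and donor vector rather than an expression construct.

The associated work concerns repeating patterns of non-RVD variations among TALE modules that enhance TALEN activity, so p3HD is one building block in a library of position- and RVD-specific repeat plasmids used to assemble custom TALE arrays. Removal of the backbone BsaI site suggests compatibility with type IIS (Golden Gate-style) assembly, although the record lists the cloning method as unknown.
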