Features (pLannotate 1.2.2; 13 found; start..end, strand, type, name):
     30..458     -  rep_origin     f1 ori (sequence partly withheld): f1 bacteriophage origin of replication; arrow indicates direction of (+) strand synthesis
    463..618     -  CDS            lacZα (fragment): LacZα fragment of β-galactosidase; lacZ fragment
    626..644     +  promoter       T7 promoter: promoter for bacteriophage T7 RNA polymerase
    653..695     -  misc_feature   MCS (fragment): pBluescript multiple cloning site
    815..857     -  misc_feature   MCS (fragment): pBluescript multiple cloning site
    870..888     -  promoter       T3 promoter: promoter for bacteriophage T3 RNA polymerase
    933..949     -  protein_bind   lac operator: The lac repressor binds to the lac operator to inhibit transcription in E. coli. This inhibition can be relieved by adding lactose or isopropyl-β-D-thiogalactopyranoside (IPTG). lac repressor encoded by lacI
    957..987     -  promoter       lac promoter: promoter for the E. coli lac operon
   1002..1023    -  protein_bind   CAP binding site: CAP binding activates transcription in the presence of cAMP. E. coli catabolite activator protein
   1036..1128    -  CDS            lacI (fragment): lac repressor; lacI; The lac repressor binds to the lac operator to inhibit transcription in E. coli. This inhibition can be relieved by adding lactose or isopropyl-β-D-thiogalactopyranoside (IPTG).
   1311..1899    -  rep_origin     ori: high-copy-number ColE1/pMB1/pBR322/pUC origin of replication
   2070..2930    -  CDS            AmpR: β-lactamase; bla; confers resistance to ampicillin, carbenicillin, and related antibiotics
   2931..3035    -  promoter       AmpR promoter: bla
>Addgene plasmid #50672 | p3HD | depositor full sequence | sequence record 75833 | p3HD sequence 3058 bps
CTAAATTGTAAGCGTTAATATTTTGTTAAAATTCGCGTTAAATTTTTGTTAAATCAGCTCATTTTTTAAC
CAATAGGCCGAAATCGGCAAAATCCCTTATAAATCAAAAGAATAGACCGAGATAGGGT
[37 nt withheld, positions 129-165]
AAAGAACGTGGACTCCAACGTCAAAGG
[49 nt withheld, positions 193-241]
T
[91 nt withheld, positions 243-333]
G
[124 nt withheld, positions 335-458]
CCCATTCGCCATTCAGGCTGCGCAACTGTTGGGAAGGGCGATCGGTGCGGGCCTCTTCGCTATTACGCCA
GCTGGCGAAAGGGGGATGTGCTGCAAGGCGATTAAGTTGGGTAACGCCAGGGTTTTCCCAGTCACGACGT
TGTAAAACGACGGCCAGTGAGCGCGCGTAATACGACTCACTATAGGGCGAATTGGGTACCGGGCCCCCCC
TCGAGGTCGACGGTATCGATAAGCTTGGGTCTCGTGACCCCGGACCAGGTGGTTGCAATCGCGTCACACG
ATGGGGGAAAGCAGGCCCTAGAAACCGTTCAGCGACTCCTGCCCGTCCTGTGCCAGGCCCACGGCCTGAG
GAGACCGGGATCCACTAGTTCTAGAGCGGCCGCCACCGCGGTGGAGCTCCAGCTTTTGTTCCCTTTAGTG
AGGGTTAATTGCGCGCTTGGCGTAATCATGGTCATAGCTGTTTCCTGTGTGAAATTGTTATCCGCTCACA
ATTCCACACAACATACGAGCCGGAAGCATAAAGTGTAAAGCCTGGGGTGCCTAATGAGTGAGCTAACTCA
CATTAATTGCGTTGCGCTCACTGCCCGCTTTCCAGTCGGGAAACCTGTCGTGCCAGCTGCATTAATGAAT
CGGCCAACGCGCGGGGAGAGGCGGTTTGCGTATTGGGCGCTCTTCCGCTTCCTCGCTCACTGACTCGCTG
CGCTCGGTCGTTCGGCTGCGGCGAGCGGTATCAGCTCACTCAAAGGCGGTAATACGGTTATCCACAGAAT
CAGGGGATAACGCAGGAAAGAACATGTGAGCAAAAGGCCAGCAAAAGGCCAGGAACCGTAAAAAGGCCGC
GTTGCTGGCGTTTTTCCATAGGCTCCGCCCCCCTGACGAGCATCACAAAAATCGACGCTCAAGTCAGAGG
TGGCGAAACCCGACAGGACTATAAAGATACCAGGCGTTTCCCCCTGGAAGCTCCCTCGTGCGCTCTCCTG
TTCCGACCCTGCCGCTTACCGGATACCTGTCCGCCTTTCTCCCTTCGGGAAGCGTGGCGCTTTCTCATAG
CTCACGCTGTAGGTATCTCAGTTCGGTGTAGGTCGTTCGCTCCAAGCTGGGCTGTGTGCACGAACCCCCC
GTTCAGCCCGACCGCTGCGCCTTATCCGGTAACTATCGTCTTGAGTCCAACCCGGTAAGACACGACTTAT
CGCCACTGGCAGCAGCCACTGGTAACAGGATTAGCAGAGCGAGGTATGTAGGCGGTGCTACAGAGTTCTT
GAAGTGGTGGCCTAACTACGGCTACACTAGAAGGACAGTATTTGGTATCTGCGCTCTGCTGAAGCCAGTT
ACCTTCGGAAAAAGAGTTGGTAGCTCTTGATCCGGCAAACAAACCACCGCTGGTAGCGGTGGTTTTTTTG
TTTGCAAGCAGCAGATTACGCGCAGAAAAAAAGGATCTCAAGAAGATCCTTTGATCTTTTCTACGGGGTC
TGACGCTCAGTGGAACGAAAACTCACGTTAAGGGATTTTGGTCATGAGATTATCAAAAAGGATCTTCACC
TAGATCCTTTTAAATTAAAAATGAAGTTTTAAATCAATCTAAAGTATATATGAGTAAACTTGGTCTGACA
GTTACCAATGCTTAATCAGTGAGGCACCTATCTCAGCGATCTGTCTATTTCGTTCATCCATAGTTGCCTG
ACTCCCCGTCGTGTAGATAACTACGATACGGGAGGGCTTACCATCTGGCCCCAGTGCTGCAATGATACCG
CGGCTGCCACGCTCACCGGCTCCAGATTTATCAGCAATAAACCAGCCAGCCGGAAGGGCCGAGCGCAGAA
GTGGTCCTGCAACTTTATCCGCCTCCATCCAGTCTATTAATTGTTGCCGGGAAGCTAGAGTAAGTAGTTC
GCCAGTTAATAGTTTGCGCAACGTTGTTGCCATTGCTACAGGCATCGTGGTGTCACGCTCGTCGTTTGGT
ATGGCTTCATTCAGCTCCGGTTCCCAACGATCAAGGCGAGTTACATGATCCCCCATGTTGTGCAAAAAAG
CGGTTAGCTCCTTCGGTCCTCCGATCGTTGTCAGAAGTAAGTTGGCCGCAGTGTTATCACTCATGGTTAT
GGCAGCACTGCATAATTCTCTTACTGTCATGCCATCCGTAAGATGCTTTTCTGTGACTGGTGAGTACTCA
ACCAAGTCATTCTGAGAATAGTGTATGCGGCGACCGAGTTGCTCTTGCCCGGCGTCAATACGGGATAATA
CCGCGCCACATAGCAGAACTTTAAAAGTGCTCATCATTGGAAAACGTTCTTCGGGGCGAAAACTCTCAAG
GATCTTACCGCTGTTGAGATCCAGTTCGATGTAACCCACTCGTGCACCCAACTGATCTTCAGCATCTTTT
ACTTTCACCAGCGTTTCTGGGTGAGCAAAAACAGGAAGGCAAAATGCCGCAAAAAAGGGAATAAGGGCGA
CACGGAAATGTTGAATACTCATACTCTTCCTTTTTCAATATTATTGAAGCATTTATCAGGGTTATTGTCT
CATGAGCGGATACATATTTGAATGTATTTAGAAAAATAAACAAATAGGGGTTCCGCGCACATTTCCCCGA
AAAGTGCCAC
