>Addgene plasmid #50672 | p3HD | addgene partial sequence | sequence record 79198 | M13pUC-fwd 5'-CCCAGTCACGACGTTGTAAAACG-3'
GGTATCGATAAGCTTGGGTCTCGTGACCCCGGACCAGGTGGTTGCAATCGCGTCACACGATGGGGGAAAG
CAGGCCCTAGAAACCGTTCAGCGACTCCTGCCCGTCCTGTGCCAGGCCCACGGCCTGAGGAGACCGGGAT
CCACTAGTTCTAGAGCGGCCGCCACCGCGGTGGAGCTCCAGCTTTTGTTCCCTTTAGTGAGGGTTAATTG
CGCGCTTGGCGTAATCATGGTCATAGCTGTTTCCTGTGTGAAATTGTTATCCGCTCACAATTCCACACAA
CATACGAGCCGGAAGCATAAAGTGTAAAGCCTGGGGTGCCTAATGAGTGAGCTAACTCACATTAATTGCG
TTGCGCTCACTGCCCGCTTTCCAGTCGGGAAACCTGTCGTGCCAGCTGCATTAATGAATCGGCCAACGCG
CGGGGAGAGGCGGTTTGCGTATTGGGCGCTCTTCCGCTTCCTCGCTCACTGACTCGCTGCGCTCGGTCGT
TCGGCTGCGGCGAGCGGTATCAGCTCACTCAAAGGCGGTAATACGGTTATCCACAGAATCAGGGGATAAC
GCAGGAAAGAACATGTGAGCAAAAGGCCAGCAAAAGGCCAGGAACCGTAAAAAGGCCGCGTTGCTGGCGT
TTTTCCATAGGCTCCGCCCCCCTGACGAGCATCACAAAAATCGACGCTCAAGTCAGAGGTGGCGAAACCC
GACAGGACTATAAAGATACCAGGCGTTTCCCCCTGGAAGCTCCCTCGTGCGCTCTCCTGTTCCGACCCTG
CCGCTTACCGGATACCTGTCCGCCTTTCTCCCTTCGGGAAGCGTGGCGCTTTCTCATAGCTCACGCTGTA
